Addgene plasmid #68595: pMpGWB204
Purpose: (Empty Backbone) Gateway binary vector designed for transgenic research with Marchantia polymorpha as well as other plants
Depositing lab: Takayuki Kohchi. Depositing organization: Kyoto University, Graduate School of Biostudies. Publication: Development of Gateway Binary Vector Series with Four Different Selection Markers for the Liverwort Marchantia polymorpha. Ishizaki K, Nishihama R, Ueda M, Inoue K, Ishida S, Nishimura Y, Shikanai T, Kohchi T. PLoS One. 2015 Sep 25;10(9):e0138876. doi: 10.1371/journal.pone.0138876. eCollection 2015. PONE-D-15-25288 PubMed 26406247.
Backbone
  Vector backbone: pMpGWB200
  Backbone manufacturer: Kohchi Lab., Kyoto University
  Backbone size (bp): 9021
  Modifications to backbone: Coding sequence for GUS is cloned downstream of the Gateway cassette.
  Vector type: Plant Expression
  Selectable markers: Gentamicin
  Tag / fusion protein: GUS (C terminal on insert)
Growth in bacteria
  Bacterial resistance: Chloramphenicol and Spectinomycin, 25 & 50 μg/mL
  Growth temperature: 37°C
  Growth strain: DB3.1
  Copy number: High Copy
Gene/Insert
  Cloning method: Gateway Cloning
Resource information
  A portion of this plasmid was derived from a plasmid made by: The Gateway cassette was provided by Tsuyoshi Nakagawa at Shimane University, Japan.
Terms and licenses: Academic/Nonprofit Terms; Industry Terms: Not Available to Industry
How to cite: pMpGWB204 was a gift from Takayuki Kohchi (Addgene plasmid # 68595 ; http://n2t.net/addgene:68595 ; RRID:Addgene_68595)
