[The description below was written by a language model from this plasmid's Addgene catalogue record and pLannotate feature annotations shown in this document.]
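Description:
pMpGWB204 is an empty Gateway destination binary vector built on the pMpGWB200 backbone for Agrobacterium-mediated plant transformation. It was designed primarily for the liverwort Marchantia polymorpha but can also be used in other plants. The backbone outside the T-DNA carries a ColE1/pBR322-type origin with the bom mobilisation region for replication in E. coli. It also carries the pVS1 oriV, RepA and StaA functions for replication and stable maintenance in Agrobacterium. An aadA gene provides spectinomycin/streptomycin resistance for bacterial selection. The unrecombined Gateway cassette contains the ccdB toxin gene, so the plasmid has to be kept in a ccdB-tolerant strain such as DB3.1, and the cassette's chloramphenicol resistance gene gives a second selection.

The T-DNA lies between nopaline-type right and left border repeats and holds two units. The first is the attR1–CmR–ccdB–attR2 cassette, followed directly by the E. coli uidA (GUS, β-glucuronidase) coding sequence and a NOS terminator. The feature table annotates no plant promoter upstream of the cassette. An LR reaction with an entry clone replaces the CmR/ccdB segment with the sequence of interest and places GUS at the C-terminal end of the insert. This layout suits promoter–reporter fusions, or genomic fragments that carry their own promoter and are fused to GUS, for histochemical analysis of expression patterns, although the record does not state this purpose explicitly. The second unit is the plant selection marker, a gentamicin acetyltransferase gene driven by an enhanced CaMV 35S promoter and ended by the CaMV poly(A) signal. This marker distinguishes the 200 series within a vector family offering four different selection markers. Remnants of lacZα, the lac promoter and pUC polylinker sequences are left over from vector construction.
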