Features (pLannotate 1.2.2; 30 found; start..end, strand, type, name):
     54..78      -  misc_feature   RB T-DNA repeat: right border repeat from nopaline C58 T-DNA
    144..298     -  CDS            lacZα (fragment): LacZα fragment of β-galactosidase; lacZ fragment
    301..328     -  misc_feature   MCS (fragment): pUC18/19 multiple cloning site
    334..458     +  protein_bind   attR1: mutant version of attR; recombination site for the Gateway® LR reaction LR Clonase™
    495..525     +  promoter       lac UV5 promoter: E. coli lac promoter with an "up" mutation
    549..578     +  promoter       cat promoter (fragment): promoter of the E. coli cat gene encoding chloramphenicol acetyltransferase
    579..1238    +  CDS            CmR: chloramphenicol acetyltransferase; cat; confers resistance to chloramphenicol
   1417..1575    +  CDS            ccdA (fragment): CCDA_ECO57 - Also known as H, letA. Experimental evidence at protein level: Swiss-Prot protein existence level 1. Antitoxin component of a type II toxin-antitoxin (TA) system which inhibits the post-segregational killing (PSK) of plasmid-free cells, also referred to as a plasmid addiction system. Binds to and blocks the activity of CcdB; will also remove bound CcdB protein from the CcdB-GyrA complex by forming a CcdA-CcdB complex, a process termed rejuvenation. Functions as a transcriptional corepressor for the ccdAB operon, repression also requires CcdB (By similarity). From Escherichia coli
   1580..1885    +  CDS            ccdB: CcdB, a bacterial toxin that poisons DNA gyrase; ccdB; Plasmids containing the ccdB gene cannot be propagated in standard E. coli strains.
   1926..2050    -  protein_bind   attR2: mutant version of attR; recombination site for the Gateway® LR reaction LR Clonase™
   2055..2072    -  misc_feature   MCS (fragment): pUC18/19 multiple cloning site
   2085..3893    +  CDS            uidA: BGLR_ECOLI - Also known as gurA, gusA. Experimental evidence at protein level: Swiss-Prot protein existence level 1. From Escherichia coli (strain K12).
   3967..4219    +  terminator     NOS terminator: nopaline synthase terminator and poly(A) signal
   4275..4297    -  protein_bind   lac operator (fragment): The lac repressor binds to the lac operator to inhibit transcription in E. coli. This inhibition can be relieved by adding lactose or isopropyl-β-D-thiogalactopyranoside (IPTG). lac repressor encoded by lacI
   4301..4331    -  promoter       lac promoter: promoter for the E. coli lac operon
   4346..4367    -  protein_bind   CAP binding site: CAP binding activates transcription in the presence of cAMP. E. coli catabolite activator protein
   4452..4624    -  polyA_signal   CaMV poly(A) signal: cauliflower mosaic virus polyadenylation signal
   4681..5210    -  CDS            GmR (fragment): gentamycin acetyltransferase; aacC1; confers resistance to gentamycin
   5277..5953    -  promoter       CaMV 35S promoter (enhanced): cauliflower mosaic virus 35S promoter with a duplicated enhancer region
   6148..6172    -  misc_feature   LB T-DNA repeat: left border repeat from nopaline C58 T-DNA
   6431..6454    +  promoter       Pc promoter (fragment): intI1 (promoter lies within the coding sequence); class 1 integron promoter
   6630..6686    +  CDS            GmR (fragment): gentamycin acetyltransferase; aacC1; confers resistance to gentamycin
   6697..7484    +  CDS            SmR (fragment): aminoglycoside adenylyltransferase (Murphy, 1985); aadA; confers resistance to spectinomycin and streptomycin
   7730..8318    +  rep_origin     ori: high-copy-number ColE1/pMB1/pBR322/pUC origin of replication
   8504..8644    -  misc_feature   bom: basis of mobility region from pBR322
   8746..8785    -  CDS            rop (fragment): Rop protein, which maintains plasmids at low copy number; rop
   8988..9182    -  rep_origin     pVS1 oriV: origin of replication for the Pseudomonas plasmid pVS1 (Heeb et al., 2000)
   9248..10321   -  CDS            pVS1 RepA: replication protein from the Pseudomonas plasmid pVS1 (Heeb et al., 2000)
  10750..11379   -  CDS            pVS1 StaA: stability protein from the Pseudomonas plasmid pVS1 (Heeb et al., 2000)
  11939..12340   -  CDS            Y4CG_SINFN (fragment): Protein inferred from homology: Swiss-Prot protein existence level 3. From Sinorhizobium fredii (strain NBRC 101917 / NGR234).
>Addgene plasmid #68595 | pMpGWB204 | depositor full sequence | sequence record 121393 | pMpGWB204 sequence 12626 bps
TTTCACGCCCTTTTAAATATCCGATTATTCTAATAAACGCTCTTTTCTCTTAGGTTTACCCGCCAATATA
TCCTGTCAAACACTGATAGTTTAAACTGAAGGCGGGAAACGACAATCTGATCCAAGCTCAAGCTGCTCTA
GCATTCGCCATTCAGGCTGCGCAACTGTTGGGAAGGGCGATCGGTGCGGGCCTCTTCGCTATTACGCCAG
CTGGCGAAAGGGGGATGTGCTGCAAGGCGATTAAGTTGGGTAACGCCAGGGTTTTCCCAGTCACGACGTT
GTAAAACGACGGCCAGTGCCAAGCTTGCATGCCTGCAGGTCGACTCTAATCAAACAAGTTTGTACAAAAA
AGCTGAACGAGAAACGTAAAATGATATAAATATCAATATATTAAATTAGATTTTGCATAAAAAACAGACT
ACATAATACTGTAAAACACAACATATCCAGTCACTATGGCGGCCCCTCGAGGGGCCGCATTAGGCACCCC
AGGCTTTACACTTTATGCTTCCGGCTCGTATAATGTGTGGATTTTGAGTTAGGATCCGTCGAGATTTTCA
GGAGCTAAGGAAGCTAAAATGGAGAAAAAAATCACTGGATATACCACCGTTGATATATCCCAATGGCATC
GTAAAGAACATTTTGAGGCATTTCAGTCAGTTGCTCAATGTACCTATAACCAGACCGTTCAGCTGGATAT
TACGGCCTTTTTAAAGACCGTAAAGAAAAATAAGCACAAGTTTTATCCGGCCTTTATTCACATTCTTGCC
CGCCTGATGAATGCTCATCCGGAATTCCGTATGGCAATGAAAGACGGTGAGCTGGTGATATGGGATAGTG
TTCACCCTTGTTACACCGTTTTCCATGAGCAAACTGAAACGTTTTCATCGCTCTGGAGTGAATACCACGA
CGATTTCCGGCAGTTTCTACACATATATTCGCAAGATGTGGCGTGTTACGGTGAAAACCTGGCCTATTTC
CCTAAAGGGTTTATTGAGAATATGTTTTTCGTCTCAGCCAATCCCTGGGTGAGTTTCACCAGTTTTGATT
TAAACGTGGCCAATATGGACAACTTCTTCGCCCCCGTTTTCACCATGGGCAAATATTATACGCAAGGCGA
CAAGGTGCTGATGCCGCTGGCGATTCAGGTTCATCATGCCGTTTGTGATGGCTTCCATGTCGGCAGAATG
CTTAATGAATTACAACAGTACTGCGATGAGTGGCAGGGCGGGGCGTAAAGATCTGGATCCGGCTTACTAA
AAGCCAGATAACAGTATGCGTATTTGCGCGCTGATTTTTGCGGTATAAGAATATATACTGATATGTATAC
CCGAAGTATGTCAAAAAGAGGTATGCTATGAAGCAGCGTATTACAGTGACAGTTGACAGCGACAGCTATC
AGTTGCTCAAGGCATATATGATGTCAATATCTCCGGTCTGGTAAGCACAACCATGCAGAATGAAGCCCGT
CGTCTGCGTGCCGAACGCTGGAAAGCGGAAAATCAGGAAGGGATGGCTGAGGTCGCCCGGTTTATTGAAA
TGAACGGCTCTTTTGCTGACGAGAACAGGGGCTGGTGAAATGCAGTTTAAGGTTTACACCTATAAAAGAG
AGAGCCGTTATCGTCTGTTTGTGGATGTACAGAGTGATATTATTGACACGCCCGGGCGACGGATGGTGAT
CCCCCTGGCCAGTGCACGTCTGCTGTCAGATAAAGTCCCCCGTGAACTTTACCCGGTGGTGCATATCGGG
GATGAAAGCTGGCGCATGATGACCACCGATATGGCCAGTGTGCCGGTCTCCGTTATCGGGGAAGAAGTGG
CTGATCTCAGCCACCGCGAAAATGACATCAAAAACGCCATTAACCTGATGTTCTGGGGAATATAAATGTC
AGGCTCCCTTATACACAGCCAGTCTGCAGGTCGACCATAGTGACTGGATATGTTGTGTTTTACAGTATTA
TGTAGTCTGTTTTTTATGCAAAATCTAATTTAATATATTGATATTTATATCATTTTACGTTTCTCGTTCA
GCTTTCTTGTACAAAGTGGTTCGATCTAGAGGATCCCCGGGTGGTCAGTCCCTTATGTTACGTCCTGTAG
AAACCCCAACCCGTGAAATCAAAAAACTCGACGGCCTGTGGGCATTCAGTCTGGATCGCGAAAACTGTGG
AATTGATCAGCGTTGGTGGGAAAGCGCGTTACAAGAAAGCCGGGCAATTGCTGTGCCAGGCAGTTTTAAC
GATCAGTTCGCCGATGCAGATATTCGTAATTATGCGGGCAACGTCTGGTATCAGCGCGAAGTCTTTATAC
CGAAAGGTTGGGCAGGCCAGCGTATCGTGCTGCGTTTCGATGCGGTCACTCATTACGGCAAAGTGTGGGT
CAATAATCAGGAAGTGATGGAGCATCAGGGCGGCTATACGCCATTTGAAGCCGATGTCACGCCGTATGTT
ATTGCCGGGAAAAGTGTACGTATCACCGTTTGTGTGAACAACGAACTGAACTGGCAGACTATCCCGCCGG
GAATGGTGATTACCGACGAAAACGGCAAGAAAAAGCAGTCTTACTTCCATGATTTCTTTAACTATGCCGG
AATCCATCGCAGCGTAATGCTCTACACCACGCCGAACACCTGGGTGGACGATATCACCGTGGTGACGCAT
GTCGCGCAAGACTGTAACCACGCGTCTGTTGACTGGCAGGTGGTGGCCAATGGTGATGTCAGCGTTGAAC
TGCGTGATGCGGATCAACAGGTGGTTGCAACTGGACAAGGCACTAGCGGGACTTTGCAAGTGGTGAATCC
GCACCTCTGGCAACCGGGTGAAGGTTATCTCTATGAACTGTGCGTCACAGCCAAAAGCCAGACAGAGTGT
GATATCTACCCGCTTCGCGTCGGCATCCGGTCAGTGGCAGTGAAGGGCGAACAGTTCCTGATTAACCACA
AACCGTTCTACTTTACTGGCTTTGGTCGTCATGAAGATGCGGACTTGCGTGGCAAAGGATTCGATAACGT
GCTGATGGTGCACGACCACGCATTAATGGACTGGATTGGGGCCAACTCCTACCGTACCTCGCATTACCCT
TACGCTGAAGAGATGCTCGACTGGGCAGATGAACATGGCATCGTGGTGATTGATGAAACTGCTGCTGTCG
GCTTTAACCTCTCTTTAGGCATTGGTTTCGAAGCGGGCAACAAGCCGAAAGAACTGTACAGCGAAGAGGC
AGTCAACGGGGAAACTCAGCAAGCGCACTTACAGGCGATTAAAGAGCTGATAGCGCGTGACAAAAACCAC
CCAAGCGTGGTGATGTGGAGTATTGCCAACGAACCGGATACCCGTCCGCAAGGTGCACGGGAATATTTCG
CGCCACTGGCGGAAGCAACGCGTAAACTCGACCCGACGCGTCCGATCACCTGCGTCAATGTAATGTTCTG
CGACGCTCACACCGATACCATCAGCGATCTCTTTGATGTGCTGTGCCTGAACCGTTATTACGGATGGTAT
GTCCAAAGCGGCGATTTGGAAACGGCAGAGAAGGTACTGGAAAAAGAACTTCTGGCCTGGCAGGAGAAAC
TGCATCAGCCGATTATCATCACCGAATACGGCGTGGATACGTTAGCCGGGCTGCACTCAATGTACACCGA
CATGTGGAGTGAAGAGTATCAGTGTGCATGGCTGGATATGTATCACCGCGTCTTTGATCGCGTCAGCGCC
GTCGTCGGTGAACAGGTATGGAATTTCGCCGATTTTGCGACCTCGCAAGGCATATTGCGCGTTGGCGGTA
ACAAGAAAGGGATCTTCACTCGCGACCGCAAACCGAAGTCGGCGGCTTTTCTGCTGCAAAAACGCTGGAC
TGGCATGAACTTCGGTGAAAAACCGCAGCAGGGAGGCAAACAATGAATCAACAACTCTCCTGGCGCACCA
TCGTCGGCTACAGCCTCGGGAATTGCTACCGAGCTCGAATTTCCCCGATCGTTCAAACATTTGGCAATAA
AGTTTCTTAAGATTGAATCCTGTTGCCGGTCTTGCGATGATTATCATATAATTTCTGTTGAATTACGTTA
AGCATGTAATAATTAACATGTAATGCATGACGTTATTTATGAGATGGGTTTTTATGATTAGAGTCCCGCA
ATTATACATTTAATACGCGATAGAAAACAAAATATAGCGCGCAAACTAGGATAAATTATCGCGCGCGGTG
TCATCTATGTTACTAGATCGGGAATTGGTTCCGGAACCAATTCGTAATCATGGTCATAGCTGTTTCCTGT
GTGAAATTGTTATCCGCTCACAATTCCACACAACATACGAGCCGGAAGCATAAAGTGTAAAGCCTGGGGT
GCCTAATGAGTGAGCTAACTCACATTAGGCTGAATTAGGCGCGCCTATTTCTGAATTCAACACATTGCGG
ACGTTTTTAATGTACTGAATTAACGCCGAATTAATTCGGGGGATCTGGATTTTAGTACTGGATTTTGGTT
TTAGGAATTAGATTTTATTGATAGAAGTATTTTACAAATACAAATACATACTAAGGGTTTCTTATATGCT
CAACACATGAGCGAAACCCTATAGGAACCCTAATTCCCTTATCTGGGAACTACTCACACATTATTATGGA
GAAACTCGAGCTTGTCGATCGACTCTAGGCCGGGAAGCCGATCTCGGCTTGAACGAATTGTTAGGTGGCG
GTACTTGGGTCGATATCAAAGTGCATCACTTCTTCCCGTATGCCCAACTTTGTATAGAGAGCCACTGCGG
GATCGTCACCGTAATCTGCTTGCACGTAGATCACATAAGCACCAAGCGCGTTGGCCTCATGCTTGAGGAG
ATTGATGAGCGCGGTGGCAATGCCCTGCCTCCGGTGCTCGCCGGAGACTGCGAGATCATAGATATAGATC
TCACTACGCGGCTGCTCAAACTTGGGCAGAACGTAAGCCGCGAGAGCGCCAACAACCGCTTCTTGGTCGA
AGGCAGCAAGCGCGATGAATGTCTTACTACGGAGCAAGTTCCCGAGGTAATCGGAGTCCGGCTGATGTTG
GGAGTAGGTGGCTACGTCTCCGAACTCACGACCGAAAAGATCAAGAGCAGCCCGCATGGATTTGACTTGG
TCAGGGCCGAGCCTACATGTGCGAATGATGCCCATACTTGAGCCACCTAACTTTGTTTTAGGGCGACTGC
CCTGCTGCGTAACATCGTTGCTGCTGCGTACCATGGTCGATCGACAGATCTGCGAAAGCTCGAGAGAGAT
AGATTTGTAGAGAGAGACTGGTGATTTCAGCGTGTCCTCTCCAAATGAAATGAACTTCCTTATATAGAGG
AAGGGTCTTGCGAAGGATAGTGGGATTGTGCGTCATCCCTTACGTCAGTGGAGATATCACATCAATCCAC
TTGCTTTGAAGACGTGGTTGGAACGTCTTCTTTTTCCACGATGCTCCTCGTGGGTGGGGGTCCATCTTTG
GGACCACTGTCGGCAGAGGCATCTTGAACGATAGCCTTTCCTTTATCGCAATGATGGCATTTGTAGGTGC
CACCTTCCTTTTCTACTGTCCTTTTGATGAAGTGACAGATAGCTGGGCAATGGAATCCGAGGAGGTTTCC
CGATATTACCCTTTGTTGAAAAGTCTCAATAGCCCTTTGGTCTTCTGAGACTGTATCTTTGATATTCTTG
GAGTAGACGAGAGTGTCGTGCTCCACCATGTTCACATCAATCCACTTGCTTTGAAGACGTGGTTGGAACG
TCTTCTTTTTCCACGATGCTCCTCGTGGGTGGGGGTCCATCTTTGGGACCACTGTCGGCAGAGGCATCTT
GAACGATAGCCTTTCCTTTATCGCAATGATGGCATTTGTAGGTGCCACCTTCCTTTTCTACTGTCCTTTT
GATGAAGTGACAGATAGCTGGGCAATGGAATCCGAGGAGGTTTCCCGATATTACCCTTTGTTGAAAAGTC
TCAATAGCCCTTTGGTCTTCTGAGACTGTATCTTTGATATTCTTGGAGTAGACGAGAGTGTCGTGCTCCA
CCATGTTGGCAAGCTGCTCTAGCCAATACGCAAACCGAATTCAGAAATAAATTCAGCCTAATTCGGCGTT
AATTCAGTACATTAAAAACGTCCGCAATGTGTTATTAAGTTGTCTAAGCGTCAATTTGTTTACACCACAA
TATATCCTGCCACCAGCCAGCCAACAGCTCCCCGACCGGCAGCTCGGCACAAAATCACCACTCGATACAG
GCAGCCCATCAGTCCGGGACGGCGTCAGCGGGAGAGCCGTTGTAAGGCGGCAGACTTTGCTCATGTTACC
GATGCTATTCGGAAGAACGGCAACTAAGCTGCCGGGTTTGAAACACGGATGATCTCGCGGAGGGTAGCAT
GTTGATTGTAACGATGACAGAGCGTTGCTGCCTGTGATCAATTCGGGCACGAACCCAGTGGACATAAGCC
TGTTCGGTTCGTAAGCTGTAATGCAAGTAGCGTATGCGCTCACGCAACTGGTCCAGAACCTTGACCGAAC
GCAGCGGTGGTAACGGCGCAGTGGCGGTTTTCATGGCTTGTTATGACTGTTTTTTTGGGGTACAGTCTAT
GCCTCGGGCATCCAAGCAGCAAGCGCGTTACGCCGTGGGTCGATGTTTGATGTTATGGAGCAGCAACGAT
GTTACGCAGCAGGGCAGTCGCCCTAAAACAAAGTTAAACATCATGGGGGAAGCGGTGATCGCCGAAGTAT
CGACTCAACTATCAGAGGTAGTTGGCGTCATCGAGCGCCATCTCGAACCGACGTTGCTGGCCGTACATTT
GTACGGCTCCGCAGTGGATGGCGGCCTGAAGCCACACAGTGATATTGATTTGCTGGTTACGGTGACCGTA
AGGCTTGATGAAACAACGCGGCGAGCTTTGATCAACGACCTTTTGGAAACTTCGGCTTCCCCTGGAGAGA
GCGAGATTCTCCGCGCTGTAGAAGTCACCATTGTTGTGCACGACGACATCATTCCGTGGCGTTATCCAGC
TAAGCGCGAACTGCAATTTGGAGAATGGCAGCGCAATGACATTCTTGCAGGTATCTTCGAGCCAGCCACG
ATCGACATTGATCTGGCTATCTTGCTGACAAAAGCAAGAGAACATAGCGTTGCCTTGGTAGGTCCAGCGG
CGGAGGAACTCTTTGATCCGGTTCCTGAACAGGATCTATTTGAGGCGCTAAATGAAACCTTAACGCTATG
GAACTCGCCGCCCGACTGGGCTGGCGATGAGCGAAATGTAGTGCTTACGTTGTCCCGCATTTGGTACAGC
GCAGTAACCGGCAAAATCGCGCCGAAGGATGTCGCTGCCGACTGGGCAATGGAGCGCCTGCCGGCCCAGT
ATCAGCCCGTCATACTTGAAGCTAGACAGGCTTATCTTGGACAAGAAGAAGATCGCTTGGCCTCGCGCGC
AGATCAGTTGGAAGAATTTGTCCACTACGTGAAAGGCGAGATCACCAAGGTAGTCGGCAAATAATGTCTA
GCTAGAAATTCGTTCAAGCCGACGCCGCTTCGCGGCGCGGCTTAACTCAAGCGTTAGATGCACTAAGCAC
ATAATTGCTCACAGCCAAACTATCAGGTCAAGTCTGCTTTTATTATTTTTAAGCGTGCATAATAAGCCCT
ACACAAATTGGGAGATATATCATGCATGACCAAAATCCCTTAACGTGAGTTTTCGTTCCACTGAGCGTCA
GACCCCGTAGAAAAGATCAAAGGATCTTCTTGAGATCCTTTTTTTCTGCGCGTAATCTGCTGCTTGCAAA
CAAAAAAACCACCGCTACCAGCGGTGGTTTGTTTGCCGGATCAAGAGCTACCAACTCTTTTTCCGAAGGT
AACTGGCTTCAGCAGAGCGCAGATACCAAATACTGTCCTTCTAGTGTAGCCGTAGTTAGGCCACCACTTC
AAGAACTCTGTAGCACCGCCTACATACCTCGCTCTGCTAATCCTGTTACCAGTGGCTGCTGCCAGTGGCG
ATAAGTCGTGTCTTACCGGGTTGGACTCAAGACGATAGTTACCGGATAAGGCGCAGCGGTCGGGCTGAAC
GGGGGGTTCGTGCACACAGCCCAGCTTGGAGCGAACGACCTACACCGAACTGAGATACCTACAGCGTGAG
CTATGAGAAAGCGCCACGCTTCCCGAAGGGAGAAAGGCGGACAGGTATCCGGTAAGCGGCAGGGTCGGAA
CAGGAGAGCGCACGAGGGAGCTTCCAGGGGGAAACGCCTGGTATCTTTATAGTCCTGTCGGGTTTCGCCA
CCTCTGACTTGAGCGTCGATTTTTGTGATGCTCGTCAGGGGGGCGGAGCCTATGGAAAAACGCCAGCAAC
GCGGCCTTTTTACGGTTCCTGGCCTTTTGCTGGCCTTTTGCTCACATGTTCTTTCCTGCGTTATCCCCTG
ATTCTGTGGATAACCGTATTACCGCCTTTGAGTGAGCTGATACCGCTCGCCGCAGCCGAACGACCGAGCG
CAGCGAGTCAGTGAGCGAGGAAGCGGAAGAGCGCCTGATGCGGTATTTTCTCCTTACGCATCTGTGCGGT
ATTTCACACCGCATATGGTGCACTCTCAGTACAATCTGCTCTGATGCCGCATAGTTAAGCCAGTATACAC
TCCGCTATCGCTACGTGACTGGGTCATGGCTGCGCCCCGACACCCGCCAACACCCGCTGACGCGCCCTGA
CGGGCTTGTCTGCTCCCGGCATCCGCTTACAGACAAGCTGTGACCGTCTCCGGGAGCTGCATGTGTCAGA
GGTTTTCACCGTCATCACCGAAACGCGCGAGGCAGGGTGCCTTGATGTGGGCGCCGGCGGTCGAGTGGCG
ACGGCGCGGCTTGTCCGCGCCCTGGTAGATTGCCTGGCCGTAGGCCAGCCATTTTTGAGCGGCCAGCGGC
CGCGATAGGCCGACGCGAAGCGGCGGGGCGTAGGGAGCGCAGCGACCGAAGGGTAGGCGCTTTTTGCAGC
TCTTCGGCTGTGCGCTGGCCAGACAGTTATGCACAGGCCAGGCGGGTTTTAAGAGTTTTAATAAGTTTTA
AAGAGTTTTAGGCGGAAAAATCGCCTTTTTTCTCTTTTATATCAGTCACTTACATGTGTGACCGGTTCCC
AATGTACGGCTTTGGGTTCCCAATGTACGGGTTCCGGTTCCCAATGTACGGCTTTGGGTTCCCAATGTAC
GTGCTATCCACAGGAAAGAGACCTTTTCGACCTTTTTCCCCTGCTAGGGCAATTTGCCCTAGCATCTGCT
CCGTACATTAGGAACCGGCGGATGCTTCGCCCTCGATCAGGTTGCGGTAGCGCATGACTAGGATCGGGCC
AGCCTGCCCCGCCTCCTCCTTCAAATCGTACTCCGGCAGGTCATTTGACCCGATCAGCTTGCGCACGGTG
AAACAGAACTTCTTGAACTCTCCGGCGCTGCCACTGCGTTCGTAGATCGTCTTGAACAACCATCTGGCTT
CTGCCTTGCCTGCGGCGCGGCGTGCCAGGCGGTAGAGAAAACGGCCGATGCCGGGATCGATCAAAAAGTA
ATCGGGGTGAACCGTCAGCACGTCCGGGTTCTTGCCTTCTGTGATCTCGCGGTACATCCAATCAGCTAGC
TCGATCTCGATGTACTCCGGCCGCCCGGTTTCGCTCTTTACGATCTTGTAGCGGCTAATCAAGGCTTCAC
CCTCGGATACCGTCACCAGGCGGCCGTTCTTGGCCTTCTTCGTACGCTGCATGGCAACGTGCGTGGTGTT
TAACCGAATGCAGGTTTCTACCAGGTCGTCTTTCTGCTTTCCGCCATCGGCTCGCCGGCAGAACTTGAGT
ACGTCCGCAACGTGTGGACGGAACACGCGGCCGGGCTTGTCTCCCTTCCCTTCCCGGTATCGGTTCATGG
ATTCGGTTAGATGGGAAACCGCCATCAGTACCAGGTCGTAATCCCACACACTGGCCATGCCGGCCGGCCC
TGCGGAAACCTCTACGTGCCCGTCTGGAAGCTCGTAGCGGATCACCTCGCCAGCTCGTCGGTCACGCTTC
GACAGACGGAAAACGGCCACGTCCATGATGCTGCGACTATCGCGGGTGCCCACGTCATAGAGCATCGGAA
CGAAAAAATCTGGTTGCTCGTCGCCCTTGGGCGGCTTCCTAATCGACGGCGCACCGGCTGCCGGCGGTTG
CCGGGATTCTTTGCGGATTCGATCAGCGGCCGCTTGCCACGATTCACCGGGGCGTGCTTCTGCCTCGATG
CGTTGCCGCTGGGCGGCCTGCGCGGCCTTCAACTTCTCCACCAGGTCATCACCCAGCGCCGCGCCGATTT
GTACCGGGCCGGATGGTTTGCGACCGCTCACGCCGATTCCTCGGGCTTGGGGGTTCCAGTGCCATTGCAG
GGCCGGCAGACAACCCAGCCGCTTACGCCTGGCCAACCGCCCGTTCCTCCACACATGGGGCATTCCACGG
CGTCGGTGCCTGGTTGTTCTTGATTTTCCATGCCGCCTCCTTTAGCCGCTAAAATTCATCTACTCATTTA
TTCATTTGCTCATTTACTCTGGTAGCTGCGCGATGTATTCAGATAGCAGCTCGGTAATGGTCTTGCCTTG
GCGTACCGCGTACATCTTCAGCTTGGTGTGATCCTCCGCCGGCAACTGAAAGTTGACCCGCTTCATGGCT
GGCGTGTCTGCCAGGCTGGCCAACGTTGCAGCCTTGCTGCTGCGTGCGCTCGGACGGCCGGCACTTAGCG
TGTTTGTGCTTTTGCTCATTTTCTCTTTACCTCATTAACTCAAATGAGTTTTGATTTAATTTCAGCGGCC
AGCGCCTGGACCTCGCGGGCAGCGTCGCCCTCGGGTTCTGATTCAAGAACGGTTGTGCCGGCGGCGGCAG
TGCCTGGGTAGCTCACGCGCTGCGTGATACGGGACTCAAGAATGGGCAGCTCGTACCCGGCCAGCGCCTC
GGCAACCTCACCGCCGATGCGCGTGCCTTTGATCGCCCGCGACACGACAAAGGCCGCTTGTAGCCTTCCA
TCCGTGACCTCAATGCGCTGCTTAACCAGCTCCACCAGGTCGGCGGTGGCCCATATGTCGTAAGGGCTTG
GCTGCACCGGAATCAGCACGAAGTCGGCTGCCTTGATCGCGGACACAGCCAAGTCCGCCGCCTGGGGCGC
TCCGTCGATCACTACGAAGTCGCGCCGGCCGATGGCCTTCACGTCGCGGTCAATCGTCGGGCGGTCGATG
CCGACAACGGTTAGCGGTTGATCTTCCCGCACGGCCGCCCAATCGCGGGCACTGCCCTGGGGATCGGAAT
CGACTAACAGAACATCGGCCCCGGCGAGTTGCAGGGCGCGGGCTAGATGGGTTGCGATGGTCGTCTTGCC
TGACCCGCCTTTCTGGTTAAGTACAGCGATAACCTTCATGCGTTCCCCTTGCGTATTTGTTTATTTACTC
ATCGCATCATATACGCAGCGACCGCATGACGCAAGCTGTTTTACTCAAATACACATCACCTTTTTAGACG
GCGGCGCTCGGTTTCTTCAGCGGCCAAGCTGGCCGGCCAGGCCGCCAGCTTGGCATCAGACAAACCGGCC
AGGATTTCATGCAGCCGCACGGTTGAGACGTGCGCGGGCGGCTCGAACACGTACCCGGCCGCGATCATCT
CCGCCTCGATCTCTTCGGTAATGAAAAACGGTTCGTCCTGGCCGTCCTGGTGCGGTTTCATGCTTGTTCC
TCTTGGCGTTCATTCTCGGCGGCCGCCAGGGCGTCGGCCTCGGTCAATGCGTCCTCACGGAAGGCACCGC
GCCGCCTGGCCTCGGTGGGCGTCACTTCCTCGCTGCGCTCAAGTGCGCGGTACAGGGTCGAGCGATGCAC
GCCAAGCAGTGCAGCCGCCTCTTTCACGGTGCGGCCTTCCTGGTCGATCAGCTCGCGGGCGTGCGCGATC
TGTGCCGGGGTGAGGGTAGGGCGGGGGCCAAACTTCACGCCTCGGGCCTTGGCGGCCTCGCGCCCGCTCC
GGGTGCGGTCGATGATTAGGGAACGCTCGAACTCGGCAATGCCGGCGAACACGGTCAACACCATGCGGCC
GGCCGGCGTGGTGGTGTCGGCCCACGGCTCTGCCAGGCTACGCAGGCCCGCGCCGGCCTCCTGGATGCGC
TCGGCAATGTCCAGTAGGTCGCGGGTGCTGCGGGCCAGGCGGTCTAGCCTGGTCACTGTCACAACGTCGC
CAGGGCGTAGGTGGTCAAGCATCCTGGCCAGCTCCGGGCGGTCGCGCCTGGTGCCGGTGATCTTCTCGGA
AAACAGCTTGGTGCAGCCGGCCGCGTGCAGTTCGGCCCGTTGGTTGGTCAAGTCCTGGTCGTCGGTGCTG
ACGCGGGCATAGCCCAGCAGGCCAGCGGCGGCGCTCTTGTTCATGGCGTAATGTCTCCGGTTCTAGTCGC
AAGTATTCTACTTTATGCGACTAAAACACGCGACAAGAAAACGCCAGGAAAAGGGCAGGGCGGCAGCCTG
TCGCGTAACTTAGGACTTGTGCGACATGTCGTTTTCAGAAGACGGCTGCACTGAACGTCAGAAGCCGACT
GCACTATAGCAGCGGAGGGGTTGGATCAAAGTACTTTGATCCCGAGGGGAACCCTGTGGTTGGCATGCAC
ATACAAATGGACGAACGGATAAACCT
