>Addgene plasmid #68595 | pMpGWB204 | addgene partial sequence | sequence record 128111 | CAT-R 5'-GCAACTGACTGAAATGCCTC-3'
GTGGTATATCCAGTGATTTTTTTCTCCATTTTAGCTTCCTTAGCTCCTGAAAATCTCAACGGATCCTAAC
TCAAAATCCACACATTATACGAGCCGGAAGCATAAAGTGTAAAGCCTGGGGTGCCTAATGCGGCCCCTCG
AGGGGCCGCCATAGTGACTGGATATGTTGTGTTTTACAGTATTATGTAGTCTGTTTTTTATGCAAAATCT
AATTTAATATATTGATATTTATATCATTTTACGTTTCTCGTTCAGCTTTTTTGTACAAACTTGTTTGATT
AGAGTCGACCTGCANGCATGCAAGCTTGGCACTGGCCGTCGTTTTACAACGTC
