>Addgene plasmid #68595 | pMpGWB204 | addgene partial sequence | sequence record 128120 | ccdB-Fwd 5'-GCATGATGACCACCGATATG-3'
CTCAGCCACCGCGAAAATGACATCAAAAACGCCATTAACCTGATGTTCTGGGGAATATAAATGTCAGGCT
CCCTTATACACAGCCAGTCTGCAGGTCGACCATAGTGACTGGATATGTTGTGTTTTACAGTATTATGTAG
TCTGTTTTTTATGCAAAATCTAATTTAATATATTGATATTTATATCATTTTACGTTTCTCGTTCAGCTTT
CTTGTACAAAGTGGTTCGATCTAGAGGATCCCCGGGTGGTCAGTCCCTTATGTTACGTCCTGTAGAAACC
CCAACCCGTGAAATCAAAAAACTCGACGGCCTGTGGGCATTCAGTCTGGATCGCGAAAACTGTGGAATTG
ATCAGCGTTGGTGGGAAAGCGCGTTACAA
